Addgene plasmid #136559: pmiRFP713-N1
Purpose: A cytoplasmic expression of a monomeric phytochrome-based near-infrared fluorescent protein miRFP713
Depositing lab: Vladislav Verkhusha. Publication: A set of monomeric near-infrared fluorescent proteins for multicolor imaging across scales. Matlashov ME, Shcherbakova DM, Alvelid J, Baloban M, Pennacchietti F, Shemetov AA, Testa I, Verkhusha VV. Nat Commun. 2020 Jan 13;11(1):239. doi: 10.1038/s41467-019-13897-6. PubMed 31932632.
Backbone
  Vector backbone: pN1
  Backbone manufacturer: Clontech
  Vector type: Mammalian Expression
  Selectable markers: Neomycin (select with G418)
Growth in bacteria
  Bacterial resistance: Kanamycin, 50 μg/mL
  Growth temperature: 37°C
  Growth strain: DH5alpha
  Copy number: High Copy
Gene/Insert
  Gene/Insert name: miRFP713
  Species: Synthetic
  Promoter: CMV
  Cloning method: Restriction Enzyme; 5′ cloning site NheI (not destroyed); 3′ cloning site NotI (not destroyed)
  Sequencing primers: 5′ CMV Forward; 3′ SV40pA-R
Terms and licenses: Academic/Nonprofit Terms; Industry Terms: Not Available to Industry
How to cite: pmiRFP713-N1 was a gift from Vladislav Verkhusha (Addgene plasmid # 136559 ; http://n2t.net/addgene:136559 ; RRID:Addgene_136559)
