[The description below was written by a language model from this plasmid's Addgene catalogue record and pLannotate feature annotations shown in this document.]
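Description:
pmiRFP713-N1 is a mammalian expression plasmid built on the Clontech pN1 backbone that drives untargeted, cytoplasmic expression of miRFP713, a monomeric near-infrared fluorescent protein. The 4,887-nt full sequence carries a high-copy ColE1/pUC-type origin for propagation in E. coli and an f1 origin for single-stranded DNA production. A single NeoR/KanR gene (the Tn5 aminoglycoside phosphotransferase) serves both hosts. A bacterial bla-type promoter placed immediately upstream gives kanamycin resistance in bacteria, while the adjacent SV40 enhancer/early promoter and a downstream HSV TK polyadenylation signal allow G418 selection of stably transfected mammalian cells.

The payload is the miRFP713 coding sequence, cloned between NheI and NotI sites that are both retained. It sits downstream of the human cytomegalovirus immediate early enhancer and promoter and is followed by the SV40 polyadenylation signal, giving strong constitutive expression in most mammalian cell lines. miRFP713 is an engineered, constitutively fluorescent protein derived from a Rhodopseudomonas palustris bacterial phytochrome. It needs biliverdin as its chromophore and is annotated as having very low acid sensitivity. No tags or localisation signals are annotated on the protein. The short hits labelled large T antigen, ble and bGH poly(A) are fragments only; they appear to be residual backbone sequence or automated annotation matches rather than functional elements. The small CMV enhancer fragment at the end of the record probably reflects the enhancer spanning the numbering origin of the circular sequence.

The plasmid is suited to near-infrared labelling of live cells, either alone or combined with other fluorescent proteins in multicolour imaging. The "N1" name suggests a layout for fusing a protein of interest upstream of the fluorescent protein, though the record does not state this use.
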