Features (pLannotate 1.2.2; 14 found; start..end, strand, type, name):
     28..331     +  enhancer       CMV enhancer: human cytomegalovirus immediate early enhancer
    332..535     +  promoter       CMV promoter: human cytomegalovirus (CMV) immediate early promoter
    570..1517    +  CDS            miRFP713: miRFP713 is a basic (constitutively fluorescent) near ir fluorescent protein published in 2020, derived from Rhodopseudomonas palustris CGA009. It has very low acid sensitivity. It requires the cofactor biliverdin for fluorescence.
   1536..1619    +  CDS            large T antigen (fragment): large T antigen from SV40 (simian virus 40)
   1642..1763    +  polyA_signal   SV40 poly(A) signal: SV40 polyadenylation signal
   1797..2225    -  rep_origin     f1 ori (sequence partly withheld): f1 bacteriophage origin of replication; arrow indicates direction of (+) strand synthesis
   2252..2356    +  promoter       AmpR promoter: bla
   2358..2715    +  promoter       SV40 promoter: SV40 enhancer and early promoter
   2750..3544    +  CDS            NeoR/KanR: aminoglycoside phosphotransferase from Tn5; aph(3')-II (or nptII); confers resistance to neomycin, kanamycin, and G418 (Geneticin®)
   3565..3717    +  CDS            ble (fragment): BLE_KLEPN - Experimental evidence at protein level: Swiss-Prot protein existence level 1. Binding protein with a strong affinity to the bleomycin family of antibiotics. Binds to CL990; an antimitotic-antibiotic compound. From Klebsiella pneumoniae.
   3776..3823    +  polyA_signal   HSV TK poly(A) signal: herpes simplex virus thymidine kinase polyadenylation signal (Cole and Stacy, 1985)
   3914..3930    -  polyA_signal   bGH poly(A) signal (fragment): bovine growth hormone polyadenylation signal
   4152..4740    +  rep_origin     ori: high-copy-number ColE1/pMB1/pBR322/pUC origin of replication
   4855..4887    +  enhancer       CMV enhancer (fragment): human cytomegalovirus immediate early enhancer
>Addgene plasmid #136559 | pmiRFP713-N1 | addgene full sequence | sequence record 271518 | Addgene NGS Result
AGTTCATAGCCCATATATGGAGTTCCGCGTTACATAACTTACGGTAAATGGCCCGCCTGGCTGACCGCCC
AACGACCCCCGCCCATTGACGTCAATAATGACGTATGTTCCCATAGTAACGCCAATAGGGACTTTCCATT
GACGTCAATGGGTGGAGTATTTACGGTAAACTGCCCACTTGGCAGTACATCAAGTGTATCATATGCCAAG
TACGCCCCCTATTGACGTCAATGACGGTAAATGGCCCGCCTGGCATTATGCCCAGTACATGACCTTATGG
GACTTTCCTACTTGGCAGTACATCTACGTATTAGTCATCGCTATTACCATGGTGATGCGGTTTTGGCAGT
ACATCAATGGGCGTGGATAGCGGTTTGACTCACGGGGATTTCCAAGTCTCCACCCCATTGACGTCAATGG
GAGTTTGTTTTGGCACCAAAATCAACGGGACTTTCCAAAATGTCGTAACAACTCCGCCCCATTGACGCAA
ATGGGCGGTAGGCGTGTACGGTGGGAGGTCTATATAAGCAGAGCTGGTTTAGTGAACCGTCAGATCCGCT
AGCGCCACCATGGCGGAAGGCTCCGTCGCCAGGCAGCCTGACCTCTTGACCTGCGACGATGAGCCGATCC
ATATCCCCGGTGCCATCCAACCGCATGGACTGCTGCTCGCCCTCGCCGCCGACATGACGATCGTTGCCGG
CAGCGACAACCTTCCCGAACTCACCGGACTGGCGATCGGCGCCCTGATCGGCCGCTCTGCGGCCGATGTC
TTCGACTCGGAGACGCACAACCGTCTGACGATCGCCTTGGCCGAGCCCGGGGCGGCCGTCGGAGCACCGA
TCACTGTCGGCTTCACGATGCGAAAGGACGCAGGCTTCATCGGCTCCTGGCATCGCCATGATCAGCTCAT
CTTCCTCGAGCTCGAGCCTCCCCAGCGGGACGTCGCCGAGCCGCAGGCGTTCTTCCGCCGCACCAACAGC
GCCATCCGCCGCCTGCAGGCCGCCGAAACCTTGGAAAGCGCCTGCGCCGCCGCGGCGCAAGAGGTGCGGA
AGATTACCGGCTTCGATCGGGTGATGATCTATCGCTTCGCCTCCGACTTCAGCGGCGAAGTGATCGCAGA
GGATCGGTGCGCCGAGGTCGAGTCAAAACTAGGCCTGCACTATCCTGCCTCAACCGTGCCGGCGCAGGCC
CGTCGGCTCTATACCATCAACCCGGTACGGATCATTCCCGATATCAATTATCGGCCGGTGCCGGTCACCC
CAGACCTCAATCCGGTCACCGGGCGGCCGATTGATCTTAGCTTCGCCATCCTGCGCAGCGTCTCGCCCGT
CCATCTGGAGTTCATGCGCAACATAGGCATGCACGGCACGATGTCGATCTCGATTTTGCGCGGCGAGCGA
CTGTGGGGATTGATCGTTTGCCATCACCGAACGCCGTACTACGTCGATCTCGATGGCCGCCAAGCCTGCA
AGAGGGTCGCCGAGAGGCTGGCCACTCAGATCGGCGTGATGGAAGAGTGAGCGGCCGCGACTCTAGATCA
TAATCAGCCATACCACATTTGTAGAGGTTTTACTTGCTTTAAAAAACCTCCCACACCTCCCCCTGAACCT
GAAACATAAAATGAATGCAATTGTTGTTGTTAACTTGTTTATTGCAGCTTATAATGGTTACAAATAAAGC
AATAGCATCACAAATTTCACAAATAAAGCATTTTTTTCACTGCATTCTAGTTGTGGTTTGTCCAAACTCA
TCAATGTATCTTAAGGCGTAAATTGTAAGCGTTAATATTTTGTTAAAATTCGCGTTAAATTTTTGTTAAA
TCAGCTCATTTTTTAACCAATAGGCCGAAATCGGCAAAATCCCTTATAAATCAAAAGAATAGACCGAGAT
AGGGT
[37 nt withheld, positions 1896-1932]
AAAGAACGTGGACTCCAACGTCAAAGG
[49 nt withheld, positions 1960-2008]
T
[91 nt withheld, positions 2010-2100]
G
[124 nt withheld, positions 2102-2225]
CAGGTGGCACTTTTCGGGGAAATGTGCGCGGAACCCCTATTTGTTTATTTTTCTAAATACATTCAAATAT
GTATCCGCTCATGAGACAATAACCCTGATAAATGCTTCAATAATATTGAAAAAGGAAGAGTCCTGAGGCG
GAAAGAACCAGCTGTGGAATGTGTGTCAGTTAGGGTGTGGAAAGTCCCCAGGCTCCCCAGCAGGCAGAAG
TATGCAAAGCATGCATCTCAATTAGTCAGCAACCAGGTGTGGAAAGTCCCCAGGCTCCCCAGCAGGCAGA
AGTATGCAAAGCATGCATCTCAATTAGTCAGCAACCATAGTCCCGCCCCTAACTCCGCCCATCCCGCCCC
TAACTCCGCCCAGTTCCGCCCATTCTCCGCCCCATGGCTGACTAATTTTTTTTATTTATGCAGAGGCCGA
GGCCGCCTCGGCCTCTGAGCTATTCCAGAAGTAGTGAGGAGGCTTTTTTGGAGGCCTAGGCTTTTGCAAA
GATCGATCAAGAGACAGGATGAGGATCGTTTCGCATGATTGAACAAGATGGATTGCACGCAGGTTCTCCG
GCCGCTTGGGTGGAGAGGCTATTCGGCTATGACTGGGCACAACAGACAATCGGCTGCTCTGATGCCGCCG
TGTTCCGGCTGTCAGCGCAGGGGCGCCCGGTTCTTTTTGTCAAGACCGACCTGTCCGGTGCCCTGAATGA
ACTGCAAGACGAGGCAGCGCGGCTATCGTGGCTGGCCACGACGGGCGTTCCTTGCGCAGCTGTGCTCGAC
GTTGTCACTGAAGCGGGAAGGGACTGGCTGCTATTGGGCGAAGTGCCGGGGCAGGATCTCCTGTCATCTC
ACCTTGCTCCTGCCGAGAAAGTATCCATCATGGCTGATGCAATGCGGCGGCTGCATACGCTTGATCCGGC
TACCTGCCCATTCGACCACCAAGCGAAACATCGCATCGAGCGAGCACGTACTCGGATGGAAGCCGGTCTT
GTCGATCAGGATGATCTGGACGAAGAGCATCAGGGGCTCGCGCCAGCCGAACTGTTCGCCAGGCTCAAGG
CGAGCATGCCCGACGGCGAGGATCTCGTCGTGACCCATGGCGATGCCTGCTTGCCGAATATCATGGTGGA
AAATGGCCGCTTTTCTGGATTCATCGACTGTGGCCGGCTGGGTGTGGCGGACCGCTATCAGGACATAGCG
TTGGCTACCCGTGATATTGCTGAAGAGCTTGGCGGCGAATGGGCTGACCGCTTCCTCGTGCTTTACGGTA
TCGCCGCTCCCGATTCGCAGCGCATCGCCTTCTATCGCCTTCTTGACGAGTTCTTCTGAGCGGGACTCTG
GGGTTCGAAATGACCGACCAAGCGACGCCCAACCTGCCATCACGAGATTTCGATTCCACCGCCGCCTTCT
ATGAAAGGTTGGGCTTCGGAATCGTTTTCCGGGACGCCGGCTGGATGATCCTCCAGCGCGGGGATCTCAT
GCTGGAGTTCTTCGCCCACCCTAGGGGGAGGCTAACTGAAACACGGAAGGAGACAATACCGGAAGGAACC
CGCGCTATGACGGCAATAAAAAGACAGAATAAAACGCACGGTGTTGGGTCGTTTGTTCATAAACGCGGGG
TTCGGTCCCAGGGCTGGCACTCTGTCGATACCCCACCGAGACCCCATTGGGGCCAATACGCCCGCGTTTC
TTCCTTTTCCCCACCCCACCCCCCAAGTTCGGGTGAAGGCCCAGGGCTCGCAGCCAACGTCGGGGCGGCA
GGCCCTGCCATAGCCTCAGGTTACTCATATATACTTTAGATTGATTTAAAACTTCATTTTTAATTTAAAA
GGATCTAGGTGAAGATCCTTTTTGATAATCTCATGACCAAAATCCCTTAACGTGAGTTTTCGTTCCACTG
AGCGTCAGACCCCGTAGAAAAGATCAAAGGATCTTCTTGAGATCCTTTTTTTCTGCGCGTAATCTGCTGC
TTGCAAACAAAAAAACCACCGCTACCAGCGGTGGTTTGTTTGCCGGATCAAGAGCTACCAACTCTTTTTC
CGAAGGTAACTGGCTTCAGCAGAGCGCAGATACCAAATACTGTTCTTCTAGTGTAGCCGTAGTTAGGCCA
CCACTTCAAGAACTCTGTAGCACCGCCTACATACCTCGCTCTGCTAATCCTGTTACCAGTGGCTGCTGCC
AGTGGCGATAAGTCGTGTCTTACCGGGTTGGACTCAAGACGATAGTTACCGGATAAGGCGCAGCGGTCGG
GCTGAACGGGGGGTTCGTGCACACAGCCCAGCTTGGAGCGAACGACCTACACCGAACTGAGATACCTACA
GCGTGAGCTATGAGAAAGCGCCACGCTTCCCGAAGGGAGAAAGGCGGACAGGTATCCGGTAAGCGGCAGG
GTCGGAACAGGAGAGCGCACGAGGGAGCTTCCAGGGGGAAACGCCTGGTATCTTTATAGTCCTGTCGGGT
TTCGCCACCTCTGACTTGAGCGTCGATTTTTGTGATGCTCGTCAGGGGGGCGGAGCCTATGGAAAAACGC
CAGCAACGCGGCCTTTTTACGGTTCCTGGCCTTTTGCTGGCCTTTTGCTCACATGTTCTTTCCTGCGTTA
TCCCCTGATTCTGTGGATAACCGTATTACCGCCATGCATTAGTTATTAATAGTAATCAATTACGGGGTCA
TT
